>Addgene plasmid #186041 | AAV-syn-axon-jGCaMP8f-WPRE | addgene full sequence | sequence record 370171 | Addgene NGS Result
GTTGGGAAGGGCGATCGGTGCGGGCCTCTTCGCTATTACGCCAGCTGCGCGCTCGCTCGCTCACTGAGGC
CGCCCGGGCAAAGCCCGGGCGTCGGGCGACCTTTGGTCGCCCGGCCTCAGTGAGCGAGCGAGCGCGCAGA
GAGGGAGTGGCCAACTCCATCACTAGGGGTTCCTTGTAGTTAATGATTAACCCGCCATGCTACTTATCTA
CGTAGCCATGCTCTAGGAAGATCTCTGCAGAGGGCCCTGCGTATGAGTGCAAGTGGGTTTTAGGACCAGG
ATGAGGCGGGGTGGGGGTGCCTACCTGACGACCGACCCCGACCCACTGGACAAGCACCCAACCCCCATTC
CCCAAATTGCGCATCCCCTATCAGAGAGGGGGAGGGGAAACAGGATGCGGCGAGGCGCGTGCGCACTGCC
AGCTTCAGCACCGCGGACAGTGCCTTCGCCCCCGCCTGGCGGCGCGCGCCACCGCCGCCTCAGCACTGAA
GGCGCGCTGACGTCACTCGCCGGTCCCCCGCAAACTCCCCTTCCCGGCCACCTTGGTCGCGTCCGCGCCG
CCGCCGGCCCAGCCGGACCGCACCACGCGAGGCGCGAGATAGGGGGGCACGGGCGCGACCATCTGCGCTG
CGGCGCCGGCGACTCAGCGCTGCCTCAGTCTGCGGTGGGCAGCGGAGGAGTCGTGTCGTGCCTGAGAGCG
CAGTCGAATTCAAGCTGCTAGCAAGGATCCACCCGCCACCATGCTGTGCTGTATGAGAAGAACCAAACAG
GTTGAAAAGAATGATGAGGACCAAAAGATTCATCATCACCATCATCACACGCGTCGCAAGAAGACCTTCA
AGGAGGTGGCCACCGCCGTGAAGATCATCGCCCGCCTGATGGGCCTGAAGATCAACGTCTATATCAAGGC
CGACAAGCAGAAGAACGGCATCAAGGCGAACTTCCACATCCGCCACAACATCGAGGACGGCGGCGTGCAG
CTCGCCTACCACTACCAGCAGAACACCCCCATCGGCGACGGCCCCGTGCTGCTGCCCGACAACCACTACC
TGAGCGTGGAGTCCAAACTTTCGAAAGACCCCAACGAGAAGCGCGATCACATGGTCCTGCTGGAGTTCGT
GACCGCCGCCGGGATCACTCTCGGCATGGACGAGCTGTACAAGGGCGGTACCGGAGGGAGCATGGTGAGC
AAGGGCGAGGAGCTGTTCACCGGGGTGGTGCCCATCCTGGTCGAGCTGGACGGCGACGTAAACGGCCACA
AGTTCAGCGTGTCCGGCGAGGGTGAGGGCGATGCCACCTACGGCAAGCTGACCCTGAAGTTCATCTGCAC
CACCGGCAAGCTGCCCGTGCCCTGGCCCACCCTCGTGACCACCCTGACCTACGGCGTGCAGTGCTTCAGC
CGCTACCCCGACCACATGAAGCAGCACGACTTCTTCAAGTCCGCCATGCCCGAAGGCTACATCCAGGAGC
GCACCATCTTCTTCAAGGACGACGGCAACTACAAGACCCGCGCCGAGGTGAAGTTCGAGGGCGACACCCT
GGTGAACCGCATCGAGCTGAAGGGCATCGACTTCAAGGAGGACGGCAACATCCTGGGGCACAAGCTGGAG
TACAACCTGCCGGACCAACTGACTGAAGAGCAGATCGCAGAATTTAAAGAGGCTTTCTCCCTATTTGACA
AGGACGGGGATGGGACAATAACAACCAAGGAGCTGGGGACGGTGATGCGGTCTCTCGGACTGAACCCCAC
AGAAGCAGAGCTGCAGGACATGATCAATGAAGTAGATGCCGACGGTGACGGCACAATCGACTTCCCTGAG
TTCCTGACAATGATGGCAAGAAAAATGAAATACAGGGACACGGAAGAAGAAATTAGAGAAGCGTTCGGTG
TGTTTGATAAGGATGGCAATGGCTACATCAGTGCAGCAGAGCTTCGCCACGTGATGACAAACCTTGGAGA
GAAGTTAACAGATGAAGAGGTTGATGAAATGATCAGGGAAGCAGACATCGATGGGGATGGTCAGGTAAAC
TACGAAGAGTTTGTACAAATGATGACAGCGAAGTAAAAGCTTATCGATAATCAACCTCTGGATTACAAAA
TTTGTGAAAGATTGACTGGTATTCTTAACTATGTTGCTCCTTTTACGCTATGTGGATACGCTGCTTTAAT
GCCTTTGTATCATGCTATTGCTTCCCGTATGGCTTTCATTTTCTCCTCCTTGTATAAATCCTGGTTGCTG
TCTCTTTATGAGGAGTTGTGGCCCGTTGTCAGGCAACGTGGCGTGGTGTGCACTGTGTTTGCTGACGCAA
CCCCCACTGGTTGGGGCATTGCCACCACCTGTCAGCTCCTTTCCGGGACTTTCGCTTTCCCCCTCCCTAT
TGCCACGGCGGAACTCATCGCCGCCTGCCTTGCCCGCTGCTGGACAGGGGCTCGGCTGTTGGGCACTGAC
AATTCCGTGGTGTTGTCGGGGAAATCATCGTCCTTTCCTTGGCTGCTCGCCTGTGTTGCCACCTGGATTC
TGCGCGGGACGTCCTTCTGCTACGTCCCTTCGGCCCTCAATCCAGCGGACCTTCCTTCCCGCGGCCTGCT
GCCGGCTCTGCGGCCTCTTCCGCGTCTTCGCCTTCGCCCTCAGACGAGTCGGATCTCCCTTTGGGCCGCC
TCCCCGCATCGATACCGTCGACCTCGACCCGGGCGGCCGCTTCGAGCAGACATGATAAGATACATTGATG
AGTTTGGACAAACCACAACTAGAATGCAGTGAAAAAAATGCTTTATTTGTGAAATTTGTGATGCTATTGC
TTTATTTGTAACCATTATAAGCTGCAATAAACAAGTTAACAACAACAATTGCATTCATTTTATGTTTCAG
GTTCAGGGGGAGATGTGGGAGGTTTTTTAAAGCAAGTAAAACCTCTACAAATGTGGTAAAATCGATAAGG
ATCTTCCTAGAGCATGGCTACGTAGATAAGTAGCATGGCGGGTTAATCATTAACTACAAGGAACCCCTAG
TGATGGAGTTGGCCACTCCCTCTCTGCGCGCTCGCTCGCTCACTGAGGCCGGGCGACCAAAGGTCGCCCG
ACGCCCGGGCTTTGCCCGGGCGGCCTCAGTGAGCGAGCGAGCGCGCAGCTGCATTAATGAATCGGCCAAC
GCGCGGGGAGAGGCGGTTTGCGTATTGGGCGCTCTTCCGCTTCCTCGCTCACTGACTCGCTGCGCTCGGT
CGTTCGGCTGCGGCGAGCGGTATCAGCTCACTCAAAGGCGGTAATACGGTTATCCACAGAATCAGGGGAT
AACGCAGGAAAGAACATGTGAGCAAAAGGCCAGCAAAAGGCCAGGAACCGTAAAAAGGCCGCGTTGCTGG
CGTTTTTCCATAGGCTCCGCCCCCCTGACGAGCATCACAAAAATCGACGCTCAAGTCAGAGGTGGCGAAA
CCCGACAGGACTATAAAGATACCAGGCGTTTCCCCCTGGAAGCTCCCTCGTGCGCTCTCCTGTTCCGACC
CTGCCGCTTACCGGATACCTGTCCGCCTTTCTCCCTTCGGGAAGCGTGGCGCTTTCTCATAGCTCACGCT
GTAGGTATCTCAGTTCGGTGTAGGTCGTTCGCTCCAAGCTGGGCTGTGTGCACGAACCCCCCGTTCAGCC
CGACCGCTGCGCCTTATCCGGTAACTATCGTCTTGAGTCCAACCCGGTAAGACACGACTTATCGCCACTG
GCAGCAGCCACTGGTAACAGGATTAGCAGAGCGAGGTATGTAGGCGGTGCTACAGAGTTCTTGAAGTGGT
GGCCTAACTACGGCTACACTAGAAGAACAGTATTTGGTATCTGCGCTCTGCTGAAGCCAGTTACCTTCGG
AAAAAGAGTTGGTAGCTCTTGATCCGGCAAACAAACCACCGCTGGTAGCGGTGGTTTTTTTGTTTGCAAG
CAGCAGATTACGCGCAGAAAAAAAGGATCTCAAGAAGATCCTTTGATCTTTTCTACGGGGTCTGACGCTC
AGTGGAACGAAAACTCACGTTAAGGGATTTTGGTCATGAGATTATCAAAAAGGATCTTCACCTAGATCCT
TTTAAATTAAAAATGAAGTTTTAAATCAATCTAAAGTATATATGAGTAAACTTGGTCTGACAGTTACCAA
TGCTTAATCAGTGAGGCACCTATCTCAGCGATCTGTCTATTTCGTTCATCCATAGTTGCCTGACTCCCCG
TCGTGTAGATAACTACGATACGGGAGGGCTTACCATCTGGCCCCAGTGCTGCAATGATACCGCGAGACCC
ACGCTCACCGGCTCCAGATTTATCAGCAATAAACCAGCCAGCCGGAAGGGCCGAGCGCAGAAGTGGTCCT
GCAACTTTATCCGCCTCCATCCAGTCTATTAATTGTTGCCGGGAAGCTAGAGTAAGTAGTTCGCCAGTTA
ATAGTTTGCGCAACGTTGTTGCCATTGCTACAGGCATCGTGGTGTCACGCTCGTCGTTTGGTATGGCTTC
ATTCAGCTCCGGTTCCCAACGATCAAGGCGAGTTACATGATCCCCCATGTTGTGCAAAAAAGCGGTTAGC
TCCTTCGGTCCTCCGATCGTTGTCAGAAGTAAGTTGGCCGCAGTGTTATCACTCATGGTTATGGCAGCAC
TGCATAATTCTCTTACTGTCATGCCATCCGTAAGATGCTTTTCTGTGACTGGTGAGTACTCAACCAAGTC
ATTCTGAGAATAGTGTATGCGGCGACCGAGTTGCTCTTGCCCGGCGTCAATACGGGATAATACCGCGCCA
CATAGCAGAACTTTAAAAGTGCTCATCATTGGAAAACGTTCTTCGGGGCGAAAACTCTCAAGGATCTTAC
CGCTGTTGAGATCCAGTTCGATGTAACCCACTCGTGCACCCAACTGATCTTCAGCATCTTTTACTTTCAC
CAGCGTTTCTGGGTGAGCAAAAACAGGAAGGCAAAATGCCGCAAAAAAGGGAATAAGGGCGACACGGAAA
TGTTGAATACTCATACTCTTCCTTTTTCAATATTATTGAAGCATTTATCAGGGTTATTGTCTCATGAGCG
GATACATATTTGAATGTATTTAGAAAAATAAACAAATAGGGGTTCCGCGCACATTTCCCCGAAAAGTGCC
ACCTAAATTGTAAGCGTTAATATTTTGTTAAAATTCGCGTTAAATTTTTGTTAAATCAGCTCATTTTTTA
ACCAATAGGCCGAAATCGGCAAAATCCCTTATAAATCAAAAGAATAGACCGAGATAGGGT
[37 nt withheld, positions 5241-5277]
AAAGAACGTGGACTCCAACGTCAAAGG
[49 nt withheld, positions 5305-5353]
T
[91 nt withheld, positions 5355-5445]
G
[124 nt withheld, positions 5447-5570]
CCCATTCGCCATTCAGGCTGCGCAACT
Features (pLannotate 1.2.2; 15 found; start..end, strand, type, name):
     42..174     -  repeat_region  AAV2 ITR (fragment): inverted terminal repeat of adeno-associated virus serotype 2 inverted
    256..703     +  promoter       hSyn promoter: human synapsin I promoter; confers neuron-specific expression (Kügler et al., 2003)
    741..800     +  CDS            Gap43 (fragment): NEUM_RAT - Experimental evidence at protein level: Swiss-Prot protein existence level 1. This protein is associated with nerve growth. It is a major component of the motile 'growth cones' that form the tips of elongating axons. Plays a role in axonal and dendritic filopodia induction (By similarity). From Rattus norvegicus (Rat).
    894..2064    +  CDS            GCaMP6s (fragment): improved fluorescent protein-based calcium sensor (Chen et al., 2013)
   2079..2667    +  misc_feature   WPRE: woodchuck hepatitis virus posttranscriptional regulatory element
   2668..2687    +  misc_feature   MCS (fragment): pBluescript multiple cloning site
   2716..2837    -  polyA_signal   SV40 poly(A) signal: SV40 polyadenylation signal
   2860..2928    -  CDS            large T antigen (fragment): large T antigen from SV40 (simian virus 40)
   2999..3132    +  repeat_region  AAV2 ITR: inverted terminal repeat of adeno-associated virus serotype 2 inverted
   3126..3182    -  CDS            lacI (fragment): lac repressor; lacI; The lac repressor binds to the lac operator to inhibit transcription in E. coli. This inhibition can be relieved by adding lactose or isopropyl-β-D-thiogalactopyranoside (IPTG).
   3365..3953    -  rep_origin     ori: high-copy-number ColE1/pMB1/pBR322/pUC origin of replication
   4124..4984    -  CDS            AmpR: β-lactamase; bla; confers resistance to ampicillin, carbenicillin, and related antibiotics
   4985..5089    -  promoter       AmpR promoter: bla
   5142..5570    -  rep_origin     f1 ori (sequence partly withheld): f1 bacteriophage origin of replication; arrow indicates direction of (+) strand synthesis
   5575..47      -  CDS            lacZα (fragment) (across the origin): LacZα fragment of β-galactosidase; lacZ fragment
