[The description below was written by a language model from this plasmid's Addgene catalogue record and pLannotate feature annotations shown in this document.]
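Description:
AAV-syn-axon-jGCaMP8f-WPRE is an adeno-associated virus transfer plasmid of about 5.6 kb for neuron-specific expression of an axon-targeted, genetically encoded calcium indicator in mammalian cells. The expression cassette lies between two AAV2 inverted terminal repeats, which are the cis elements needed for replication and packaging of the intervening DNA into recombinant AAV particles when helper functions are supplied. In bacteria the plasmid carries a ColE1/pUC-type origin, an f1 phage origin and a β-lactamase gene with its own promoter for ampicillin selection. The catalogue lists it as low copy and propagated in a recombination-deficient strain, which is common practice for keeping ITRs intact.

Transcription is driven by the human synapsin I promoter, which restricts expression to neurons. The synthetic 1,326 bp insert encodes jGCaMP8f fused at its N terminus to a short fragment of rat GAP43 followed by a 6xHis tag. GAP43 is a growth-cone and axon-associated protein, and this leader serves as the axon-targeting motif that enriches the sensor in axons. The automated annotation labels the sensor coding region as a GCaMP6s fragment, which reflects sequence similarity within the GCaMP family rather than the catalogued identity of the insert. Downstream, a WPRE enhances transcript stability and expression, and an SV40 polyadenylation signal terminates the message. Small fragments annotated as lacI, lacZα, SV40 large T antigen and a multiple cloning site appear to be backbone remnants. The stated purpose is expression of jGCaMP8f in axons under synapsin control, making the construct suited to imaging calcium activity in axonal projections after viral delivery or transfection.
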