Addgene plasmid #186041: AAV-syn-axon-jGCaMP8f-WPRE
Purpose: jGCaMP8f expression in axons under the control of the synapsin promoter
Depositing lab: Loren Looger. Depositing organization: HHMI, Janelia Research Campus.
Backbone
  Vector backbone: AAV
  Vector type: Mammalian Expression, AAV
Growth in bacteria
  Bacterial resistance: Ampicillin, 100 μg/mL
  Growth temperature: 30°C
  Growth strain: NEB Stable
  Copy number: Low Copy
Gene/Insert
  Gene/Insert name: axon-jGCaMP8f (alt name: GAP43-jGCaMP8f)
  Species: Synthetic
  Insert size (bp): 1326
  Promoter: synapsin
  Tag / fusion protein: GAP43-6xHis (N terminal on insert)
  Cloning method: Gibson Cloning
Terms and licenses: Academic/Nonprofit Terms; Industry Terms: Not Available to Industry
How to cite: AAV-syn-axon-jGCaMP8f-WPRE was a gift from Loren Looger (Addgene plasmid # 186041 ; http://n2t.net/addgene:186041 ; RRID:Addgene_186041)
